Addgene plasmid #149281: pEE391
Purpose: T-DNA encoding TRV2 with FT augmented gRNA targeting NbPDS3
Depositing lab: Daniel Voytas. Depositing organization: University of Minnesota. Publication: Multiplexed heritable gene editing using RNA viruses and mobile single guide RNAs. Ellison EE, Nagalakshmi U, Gamo ME, Huang PJ, Dinesh-Kumar S, Voytas DF. Nat Plants. 2020 Jun 1. pii: 10.1038/s41477-020-0670-y. doi: 10.1038/s41477-020-0670-y. PubMed 32483329.
Backbone
  Vector backbone: pEE083
  Vector type: Plant Expression
Growth in bacteria
  Bacterial resistance: Kanamycin, 50 μg/mL
  Growth temperature: 37°C
  Growth strain: DH5alpha
  Copy number: High Copy
Gene/Insert
  Gene/Insert name: p35S:TRV2_NbPDS3sgRNA_FT:tNos
  gRNA/shRNA sequence: Unknown
  Species: Tobacco Rattle Virus
  Promoter: 35S
  Cloning method: Restriction Enzyme; 5′ cloning site AarI (destroyed during cloning); 3′ cloning site AarI (destroyed during cloning)
Resource information
  A portion of this plasmid was derived from a plasmid made by: synthesized
Terms and licenses: Academic/Nonprofit Terms; Industry Terms: Not Available to Industry
How to cite: pEE391 was a gift from Daniel Voytas (Addgene plasmid # 149281 ; http://n2t.net/addgene:149281 ; RRID:Addgene_149281)
