[The description below was written by a language model from this plasmid's Addgene catalogue record and pLannotate feature annotations shown in this document.]
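Description:
pEE391 is an 11.5 kb plant binary (T-DNA) vector built on the pEE083 backbone that delivers an engineered RNA2 genome of tobacco rattle virus (TRV2) carrying a mobile guide RNA. It is maintained in E. coli through a high-copy ColE1/pUC-type origin (with a pBR322 bom region) and in Agrobacterium through the pVS1 replicon (oriV, RepA and the StaA stability protein). Selection is by kanamycin resistance, conferred by an aphA-3 aminoglycoside phosphotransferase gene located outside the T-DNA borders.

Between the nopaline-type left and right border repeats, an enhanced CaMV 35S promoter with a duplicated enhancer drives transcription of the TRV2 cDNA, which includes the viral capsid protein coding sequence. Downstream of the coat protein lies the payload: an sgRNA targeting Nicotiana benthamiana PDS3, with a Streptococcus pyogenes Cas9 scaffold, followed closely by Arabidopsis FLOWERING LOCUS T (FT) sequence. The record does not give the spacer sequence, and no promoter specific to the sgRNA is annotated. The viral 3′ end, including a tRNA-like-structure pseudoknot, is followed by a hammerhead ribozyme, which presumably trims the transcript to a defined viral 3′ terminus, and then the NOS terminator. A short annotated His-tag fragment between these elements is probably an incidental match.

According to the associated publication title and stated purpose, the FT sequence serves as an RNA mobility element, so that the virus-delivered guide can yield heritable edits. No Cas9 or TRV RNA1 component is present in this plasmid, so both would have to be supplied separately. PDS is commonly used as a visible editing target because its loss causes photobleaching.
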