Features (pLannotate 1.2.2; 20 found; start..end, strand, type, name):
    904..1515    +  CDS            CP: CAPSD_TRVPP - Experimental evidence at protein level: Swiss-Prot protein existence level 1. Capsid protein self-assembles to form rod-shaped virions about 22 nm in diameter with a central canal enclosing the viral genomic RNA. From Tobacco rattle virus (isolate PpK20) (TRV).
   1901..1976    +  misc_RNA       gRNA scaffold: guide RNA scaffold for the Streptococcus pyogenes CRISPR/Cas9 system
   1990..2514    +  CDS            FT: FT_ARATH - Experimental evidence at protein level: Swiss-Prot protein existence level 1. Component of the mobile flower-promoting signal (floral stimulus or florigen). Promotes the transition from vegetative growth to flowering. Required for 'SEPALLATA3' (SEP3) and 'FRUITFULL' (FUL) accumulation in mature rosette leaves. Seems to acts in parallel with 'LEAFY' to induce flowering by regulating 'APETALA1'. Translated in leaves and then transported to the shoot apical meristem where it activates the transcription of several floral meristem identity genes. May play a role in both the autonomous an
   2882..2921    +  ncRNA          TLS-PK6: Accession: RF01101 - Pseudoknot of tRNA-like structure
   2917..2972    +  ncRNA          Hammerhead 3: Accession: RF00008 - Hammerhead ribozyme (type III)
   2982..3000    +  CDS            9xHis (fragment): 9xHis affinity tag
   3035..3287    +  terminator     NOS terminator: nopaline synthase terminator and poly(A) signal
   3309..3333    +  misc_feature   RB T-DNA repeat: right border repeat from nopaline C58 T-DNA
   3673..4074    +  CDS            Y4CG_SINFN (fragment): Protein inferred from homology: Swiss-Prot protein existence level 3. From Sinorhizobium fredii (strain NBRC 101917 / NGR234).
   4634..5263    +  CDS            pVS1 StaA: stability protein from the Pseudomonas plasmid pVS1 (Heeb et al., 2000)
   5692..6765    +  CDS            pVS1 RepA: replication protein from the Pseudomonas plasmid pVS1 (Heeb et al., 2000)
   6831..7025    +  rep_origin     pVS1 oriV: origin of replication for the Pseudomonas plasmid pVS1 (Heeb et al., 2000)
   7228..7267    +  CDS            rop (fragment): Rop protein, which maintains plasmids at low copy number; rop
   7369..7509    +  misc_feature   bom: basis of mobility region from pBR322
   7695..8283    -  rep_origin     ori: high-copy-number ColE1/pMB1/pBR322/pUC origin of replication
   8391..8460    -  ncRNA          RNA-OUT: Accession: RF00240 - RNA-OUT
   9708..10502   -  CDS            KanR: aminoglycoside phosphotransferase; aphA-3; confers resistance to kanamycin
  10927..10951   +  misc_feature   LB T-DNA repeat: left border repeat from nopaline C58 T-DNA
  11054..11074   -  misc_feature   MCS (fragment): pUC18/19 multiple cloning site
  11149..344     +  promoter       CaMV 35S promoter (enhanced) (across the origin): cauliflower mosaic virus 35S promoter with a duplicated enhancer region
>Addgene plasmid #149281 | pEE391 | addgene full sequence | sequence record 305812 | Addgene NGS Result
TGAGACTTTTCAACAAAGGGTAATATCGGGAAACCTCCTCGGATTCCATTGCCCAGCTATCTGTCACTTC
ATCGAAAGGACAGTAGAAAAGGAAGATGGCTTCTACAAATGCCATCATTGCGATAAAGGAAAGGCTATCG
TTCAAGATGCCTCTACCGACAGTGGTCCCAAAGATGGACCCCCACCCACGAGGAACATCGTGGAAAAAGA
AGACGTTCCAACCACGTCTTCAAAGCAAGTGGATTGATGTGATATCTCCACTGACGTAAGGGATGACGCA
CAATCCCACTATCCTTCGCAAGACCCTTCCTCTATATAAGGAAGTTCATTTCATTTGGAGAGGATAAAAC
ATTGCACCTATGGTGTTGCCCTGGCTGGGGTATGTCAGTGATCGCAGTAGAATGTACTAATTGACAAGTT
GGAGAATACGGTAGAACGTCCTTATCCAACACAGCCTTTATCCCTCTCCCTGACGAGGTTTTTGTCAGTG
TAATATTTCTTTTTGAACTATCCAGCTTAGTACCGTACGGGAAAGTGACTGGTGTGCTTATCTTTGAAAT
GTTACTTTGGGTTTCGGTTCTTTAGGTTAGTAAGAAAGCACTTGTCTTCTCATACAAAGGAAAACCTGAG
ACGTATCGCTTACGAAAGTAGCAATGAAAGAAAGGTGGTGGTTTTAATCGCTACCGCAAAAACGATGGGG
TCGTTTTAATTAACTTCTCCTACGCAAGCGTCTAAACGGACGTTGGGGTTTTGCTAGTTTCTTTAGAGAA
AACTAGCTAAGTCTTTAATGTTATCATTAGAGATGGCATAAATATAATACTTGTGTCTGCTGATAAGATC
ATTTTAATTTGGACGATTAGACTTGTTGAACTACAGGTTACTGAATCACTTGCGCTAATCAACATGGGAG
ATATGTACGATGAATCATTTGACAAGTCGGGCGGTCCTGCTGACTTGATGGACGATTCTTGGGTGGAATC
AGTTTCGTGGAAAGATCTGTTGAAGAAGTTACACAGCATAAAATTTGCACTACAGTCTGGTAGAGATGAG
ATCACTGGGTTACTAGCGGCACTGAATAGACAGTGTCCTTATTCACCATATGAGCAGTTTCCAGATAAGA
AGGTGTATTTCCTTTTAGACTCACGGGCTAACAGTGCTCTTGGTGTGATTCAGAACGCTTCAGCGTTCAA
GAGACGAGCTGATGAGAAGAATGCAGTGGCGGGTGTTACAAATATTCCTGCGAATCCAAACACAACGGTT
ACGACGAACCAAGGGAGTACTACTACTACCAAGGCGAACACTGGCTCGACTTTGGAAGAAGACTTGTACA
CTTATTACAAATTCGATGATGCCTCTACAGCTTTCCACAAATCTCTAACTTCGTTAGAGAACATGGAGTT
GAAGAGTTATTACCGAAGGAACTTTGAGAAAGTATTCGGGATTAAGTTTGGTGGAGCAGCTGCTAGTTCA
TCTGCACCGCCTCCAGCGAGTGGAGGTCCGATACGTCCTAATCCCTAGGGATTTAAGGACGTGAACTCTG
TTGAGATCTCTGTGAAATTCAGAGGGTGGGTGATACCATATTCACTGATGCCATTAGCGACATCTAAATA
GGGCTAATTGTGACTAATTTGAGGGAATTTCCTTTACCATTGACGTCAGTGTCGTTGGTAGCATTTGAGT
TTCGGAGCATCTTGTTCTGGGGTTTCACACTATCTTTAGAGAAAGTGTTAAGTTAATTAAGTTATCTTAA
TTAAGAGCATAATTATACTGATTTGTCTCTCGTTGATAGAGTCTATCATTCTGTTACTAAAAATTTGACA
ACTCGGTTTGCTGACCTACTGGTTACTGTATCACTTACCCGAGTTAACGAGTCTAGAAACTTGGTAGTAG
CGACTCCATGGTTTTAGAGCTAGAAATAGCAAGTTAAAATAAGGCTAGTCCGTTATCAACTTGAAAAAGT
GGCACCGAGTCGGTGCTCCCGCGGCCACCATGTCTATAAATATAAGAGACCCTCTTATAGTAAGCAGAGT
TGTTGGAGACGTTCTTGATCCGTTTAATAGATCAATCACTCTAAAGGTTACTTATGGCCAAAGAGAGGTG
ACTAATGGCTTGGATCTAAGGCCTTCTCAGGTTCAAAACAAGCCAAGAGTTGAGATTGGTGGAGAAGACC
TCAGGAACTTCTATACTTTGGTTATGGTGGATCCAGATGTTCCAAGTCCTAGCAACCCTCACCTCCGAGA
ATATCTCCATTGGTTGGTGACTGATATCCCTGCTACAACTGGAACAACCTTTGGCAATGAGATTGTGTGT
TACGAAAATCCAAGTCCCACTGCAGGAATTCATCGTGTCGTGTTTATATTGTTTCGACAGCTTGGCAGGC
AAACAGTGTATGCACCAGGGTGGCGCCAGAACTTCAACACTCGCGAGTTTGCTGAGATCTACAATCTCGG
CCTTCCCGTGGCCGCAGTTTTCTACAATTGTCAGAGGGAGAGTGGCTGCGGAGGAAGAAGACTTTAGAGT
GCCGGGCATGTCCCGAAGACATTAAACTACGGTTCTTTAAGTAGATCCGTGTCTGAAGTTTTAGGTTCAA
TTTAAACCTACGAGATTGACATTCTCGACTGATCTTGATTGATCGGTAAGTCTTTTGTAATTTAATTTTC
TTTTTGATTTTATTTTAAATTGTTATCTGTTTCTGTGTATAGACTGTTTGAGATCGGCGTTTGGCCGACT
CATTGTCTTACCATAGGGGAACGGACTTTGTTTGTGTTGTTATTTTATTTGTATTTTATTAAAATTCTCA
ACGATCTGAAAAAGCCTCGCGGCTAAGAGATTGTTGGGGGGTGAGTAAGTACTTTTAAAGTGATGATGGT
TACAAAGGCAAAAGGGGTAAAACCCCTCGCCTACGTAAGCGTTATTACGCCCGTCTGTACTTATATCAGT
ACACTGACGAGTCCCTAAAGGACGAAACGGGAGAACGCTAGCCACCACCACCACCACCACGTGTGAATTA
CAGGTGACCAGCTCGAATTTCCCCGATCGTTCAAACATTTGGCAATAAAGTTTCTTAAGATTGAATCCTG
TTGCCGGTCTTGCGATGATTATCATATAATTTCTGTTGAATTACGTTAAGCATGTAATAATTAACATGTA
ATGCATGACGTTATTTATGAGATGGGTTTTTATGATTAGAGTCCCGCAATTATACATTTAATACGCGATA
GAAAACAAAATATAGCGCGCAAACTAGGATAAATTATCGCGCGCGGTGTCATCTATGTTACTAGATCGGG
AATTAAACTATCAGTGTTTGACAGGATATATTGGCGGGTAAACCTAAGAGAAAAGAGCGTTTATTAGAAT
AATCGGATATTTAAAAGGGCGTGAAAAGGTTTATCCGTTCGTCCATTTGTATGTGCATGCCAACCACAGG
GTTCCCCTCGGGATCAAAGTACTTTGATCCAACCCCTCCGCTGCTATAGTGCAGTCGGCTTCTGACGTTC
AGTGCAGCCGTCTTCTGAAAACGACATGTCGCACAAGTCCTAAGTTACGCGACAGGCTGCCGCCCTGCCC
TTTTCCTGGCGTTTTCTTGTCGCGTGTTTTAGTCGCATAAAGTAGAATACTTGCGACTAGAACCGGAGAC
ATTACGCCATGAACAAGAGCGCCGCCGCTGGCCTGCTGGGCTATGCCCGCGTCAGCACCGACGACCAGGA
CTTGACCAACCAACGGGCCGAACTGCACGCGGCCGGCTGCACCAAGCTGTTTTCCGAGAAGATCACCGGC
ACCAGGCGCGACCGCCCGGAGCTGGCCAGGATGCTTGACCACCTACGCCCTGGCGACGTTGTGACAGTGA
CCAGGCTAGACCGCCTGGCCCGCAGCACCCGCGACCTACTGGACATTGCCGAGCGCATCCAGGAGGCCGG
CGCGGGCCTGCGTAGCCTGGCAGAGCCGTGGGCCGACACCACCACGCCGGCCGGCCGCATGGTGTTGACC
GTGTTCGCCGGCATTGCCGAGTTCGAGCGTTCCCTAATCATCGACCGCACCCGGAGCGGGCGCGAGGCCG
CCAAGGCCCGAGGCGTGAAGTTTGGCCCCCGCCCTACCCTCACCCCGGCACAGATCGCGCACGCCCGCGA
GCTGATCGACCAGGAAGGCCGCACCGTGAAAGAGGCGGCTGCACTGCTTGGCGTGCATCGCTCGACCCTG
TACCGCGCACTTGAGCGCAGCGAGGAAGTGACGCCCACCGAGGCCAGGCGGCGCGGTGCCTTCCGTGAGG
ACGCATTGACCGAGGCCGACGCCCTGGCGGCCGCCGAGAATGAACGCCAAGAGGAACAAGCATGAAACCG
CACCAGGACGGCCAGGACGAACCGTTTTTCATTACCGAAGAGATCGAGGCGGAGATGATCGCGGCCGGGT
ACGTGTTCGAGCCGCCCGCGCACGTCTCAACCGTGCGGCTGCATGAAATCCTGGCCGGTTTGTCTGATGC
CAAGCTGGCGGCCTGGCCGGCCAGCTTGGCCGCTGAAGAAACCGAGCGCCGCCGTCTAAAAAGGTGATGT
GTATTTGAGTAAAACAGCTTGCGTCATGCGGTCGCTGCGTATATGATGCGATGAGTAAATAAACAAATAC
GCAAGGGGAACGCATGAAGGTTATCGCTGTACTTAACCAGAAAGGCGGGTCAGGCAAGACGACCATCGCA
ACCCATCTAGCCCGCGCCCTGCAACTCGCCGGGGCCGATGTTCTGTTAGTCGATTCCGATCCCCAGGGCA
GTGCCCGCGATTGGGCGGCCGTGCGGGAAGATCAACCGCTAACCGTTGTCGGCATCGACCGCCCGACGAT
TGACCGCGACGTGAAGGCCATCGGCCGGCGCGACTTCGTAGTGATCGACGGAGCGCCCCAGGCGGCGGAC
TTGGCTGTGTCCGCGATCAAGGCAGCCGACTTCGTGCTGATTCCGGTGCAGCCAAGCCCTTACGACATAT
GGGCCACCGCCGACCTGGTGGAGCTGGTTAAGCAGCGCATTGAGGTCACGGATGGAAGGCTACAAGCGGC
CTTTGTCGTGTCGCGGGCGATCAAAGGCACGCGCATCGGCGGTGAGGTTGCCGAGGCGCTGGCCGGGTAC
GAGCTGCCCATTCTTGAGTCCCGTATCACGCAGCGCGTGAGCTACCCAGGCACTGCCGCCGCCGGCACAA
CCGTTCTTGAATCAGAACCCGAGGGCGACGCTGCCCGCGAGGTCCAGGCGCTGGCCGCTGAAATTAAATC
AAAACTCATTTGAGTTAATGAGGTAAAGAGAAAATGAGCAAAAGCACAAACACGCTAAGTGCCGGCCGTC
CGAGCGCACGCAGCAGCAAGGCTGCAACGTTGGCCAGCCTGGCAGACACGCCAGCCATGAAGCGGGTCAA
CTTTCAGTTGCCGGCGGAGGATCACACCAAGCTGAAGATGTACGCGGTACGCCAAGGCAAGACCATTACC
GAGCTGCTATCTGAATACATCGCGCAGCTACCAGAGTAAATGAGCAAATGAATAAATGAGTAGATGAATT
TTAGCGGCTAAAGGAGGCGGCATGGAAAATCAAGAACAACCAGGCACCGACGCCGTGGAATGCCCCATGT
GTGGAGGAACGGGCGGTTGGCCAGGCGTAAGCGGCTGGGTTGCCTGCCGGCCCTGCAATGGCACTGGAAC
CCCCAAGCCCGAGGAATCGGCGTGAGCGGTCGCAAACCATCCGGCCCGGTACAAATCGGCGCGGCGCTGG
GTGATGACCTGGTGGAGAAGTTGAAGGCCGCGCAGGCCGCCCAGCGGCAACGCATCGAGGCAGAAGCACG
CCCCGGTGAATCGTGGCAAGCGGCCGCTGATCGAATCCGCAAAGAATCCCGGCAACCGCCGGCAGCCGGT
GCGCCGTCGATTAGGAAGCCGCCCAAGGGCGACGAGCAACCAGATTTTTTCGTTCCGATGCTCTATGACG
TGGGCACCCGCGATAGTCGCAGCATCATGGACGTGGCCGTTTTCCGTCTGTCGAAGCGTGACCGACGAGC
TGGCGAGGTGATCCGCTACGAGCTTCCAGACGGGCACGTAGAGGTTTCCGCAGGGCCGGCCGGCATGGCC
AGTGTGTGGGATTACGACCTGGTACTGATGGCGGTTTCCCATCTAACCGAATCCATGAACCGATACCGGG
AAGGGAAGGGAGACAAGCCCGGCCGCGTGTTCCGTCCACACGTTGCGGACGTACTCAAGTTCTGCCGGCG
AGCCGATGGCGGAAAGCAGAAAGACGACCTGGTAGAAACCTGCATTCGGTTAAACACCACGCACGTTGCC
ATGCAGCGTACGAAGAAGGCCAAGAACGGCCGCCTGGTGACGGTATCCGAGGGTGAAGCCTTGATTAGCC
GCTACAAGATCGTAAAGAGCGAAACCGGGCGGCCGGAGTACATCGAGATCGAGCTAGCTGATTGGATGTA
CCGCGAGATCACAGAAGGCAAGAACCCGGACGTGCTGACGGTTCACCCCGATTACTTTTTGATCGATCCC
GGCATCGGCCGTTTTCTCTACCGCCTGGCACGCCGCGCCGCAGGCAAGGCAGAAGCCAGATGGTTGTTCA
AGACGATCTACGAACGCAGTGGCAGCGCCGGAGAGTTCAAGAAGTTCTGTTTCACCGTGCGCAAGCTGAT
CGGGTCAAATGACCTGCCGGAGTACGATTTGAAGGAGGAGGCGGGGCAGGCTGGCCCGATCCTAGTCATG
CGCTACCGCAACCTGATCGAGGGCGAAGCATCCGCCGGTTCCTAATGTACGGAGCAGATGCTAGGGCAAA
TTGCCCTAGCAGGGGAAAAAGGTCGAAAAGGTCTCTTTCCTGTGGATAGCACGTACATTGGGAACCCAAA
GCCGTACATTGGGAACCGGAACCCGTACATTGGGAACCCAAAGCCGTACATTGGGAACCGGTCACACATG
TAAGTGACTGATATAAAAGAGAAAAAAGGCGATTTTTCCGCCTAAAACTCTTTAAAACTTATTAAAACTC
TTAAAACCCGCCTGGCCTGTGCATAACTGTCTGGCCAGCGCACAGCCGAAGAGCTGCAAAAAGCGCCTAC
CCTTCGGTCGCTGCGCTCCCTACGCCCCGCCGCTTCGCGTCGGCCTATCGCGGCCGCTGGCCGCTCAAAA
ATGGCTGGCCTACGGCCAGGCAATCTACCAGGGCGCGGACAAGCCGCGCCGTCGCCACTCGACCGCCGGC
GCCCACATCAAGGCACCCTGCCTCGCGCGTTTCGGTGATGACGGTGAAAACCTCTGACACATGCAGCTCC
CGGAGACGGTCACAGCTTGTCTGTAAGCGGATGCCGGGAGCAGACAAGCCCGTCAGGGCGCGTCAGCGGG
TGTTGGCGGGTGTCGGGGCGCAGCCATGACCCAGTCACGTAGCGATAGCGGAGTGTATACTGGCTTAACT
ATGCGGCATCAGAGCAGATTGTACTGAGAGTGCACCATATGCGGTGTGAAATACCGCACAGATGCGTAAG
GAGAAAATACCGCATCAGGCGCTCTTCCGCTTCCTCGCTCACTGACTCGCTGCGCTCGGTCGTTCGGCTG
CGGCGAGCGGTATCAGCTCACTCAAAGGCGGTAATACGGTTATCCACAGAATCAGGGGATAACGCAGGAA
AGAACATGTGAGCAAAAGGCCAGCAAAAGGCCAGGAACCGTAAAAAGGCCGCGTTGCTGGCGTTTTTCCA
TAGGCTCCGCCCCCCTGACGAGCATCACAAAAATCGACGCTCAAGTCAGAGGTGGCGAAACCCGACAGGA
CTATAAAGATACCAGGCGTTTCCCCCTGGAAGCTCCCTCGTGCGCTCTCCTGTTCCGACCCTGCCGCTTA
CCGGATACCTGTCCGCCTTTCTCCCTTCGGGAAGCGTGGCGCTTTCTCATAGCTCACGCTGTAGGTATCT
CAGTTCGGTGTAGGTCGTTCGCTCCAAGCTGGGCTGTGTGCACGAACCCCCCGTTCAGCCCGACCGCTGC
GCCTTATCCGGTAACTATCGTCTTGAGTCCAACCCGGTAAGACACGACTTATCGCCACTGGCAGCAGCCA
CTGGTAACAGGATTAGCAGAGCGAGGTATGTAGGCGGTGCTACAGAGTTCTTGAAGTGGTGGCCTAACTA
CGGCTACACTAGAAGGACAGTATTTGGTATCTGCGCTCTGCTGAAGCCAGTTACCTTCGGAAAAAGAGTT
GGTAGCTCTTGATCCGGCAAACAAACCACCGCTGGTAGCGGTGGTTTTTTTGTTTGCAAGCAGCAGATTA
CGCGCAGAAAAAAAGGATCTCAAGAAGATCCTTTGATCTTTTCTACGGGGTCTGACGCTCAGTGGAACGA
AAACTCACGTTAAGGGCTGATGAATCCCCTAATGATTTTTATCAAAATCATTAAGTTAAGGTAGATACAC
ATCTTGTCATATGATCAAATGGTTTCGCCAAAAATCAATAATCAGACAACAAAATGTGCGAACTCGATAT
TTTACACGACTCTCTTTACCAATTCTGCCCCGAATTACACTTAAAACGACTCAACAGCTTAACGTTGGCT
TGCCACGCCTTACTTGACTGTAAAACTCTCACTCTTACCGAACTTGGCCGTAACCTGCCAACCAAAGCGA
GAACAAAACATAACATCAAACGAATCGACCGATTGTTAGGTAATCGTCACCTCCACAAAGAGCGACTCGC
TGTATACCGTTGGCATGCTAGCTTTATCTGTTCGGGCAATACGATGCCCATTGTACTTGTTGACTGGTCT
GATATCCGTGAGCAAAAACGGCTTATGGTATTGCGAGCTTCAGTCGCACTACACGGTCGTTCTGTTACTC
TTTATGAGAAAGCGTTCCCGCTTTCAGAGCAATGTTCAAAGAAAGCTCATGACCAATTTCTAGCCGACCT
TGCGAGCATTCTACCGAGTAACACCACACCGCTCATTGTCAGTGATGCTGGCTTTAAAGTGCCATGGTAT
AAATCCGTTGAGAAGCTGGGTTGGTACTGGTTAAGTCGAGTAAGAGGAAAAGTACAATATGCAGACCTAG
GAGCGGAAAACTGGAAACCTATCAGCAACTTACATGATATGTCATCTAGTCACTCAAAGACTTTAGGCTA
TAAGAGGCTGACTAAAAGCAATCCAATCTCATGCCAAATTCTATTGTATAAATCTCGCTCTAAAGGCCGA
AAAAATCAGCGCTCGACACGGACTCATTGTCACCACCCGTCACCTAAAATCTACTCAGCGTCGGCAAAGG
AGCCATGGATTCTAGCAACTAACTTACCTGTTGAAATTCGAACACCCAAACAACTTGTTAATATCTATTC
GAAGCGAATGCAGATTGAAGAAACCTTCCGAGACTTGAAAAGTCCTGCCTACGGACTAGGCCTACGCCAT
AGCCGAACGAGCAGCTCAGAGCGTTTTGATATCATGCTGCTAATCGCCCTGATGCTTCAACTAACATGTT
GGCTTGCGGGCGTTCATGCTCAGAAACAAGGTTGGGACAAGCACTTCCAGGCTAACACAGTCAGAAATCG
AAACGTACTCTCAACAGTTCGCTTAGGCATGGAAGTTTTGCGGCATTCTGGCTACACAATAACAAGGGAA
GACTCACTCGTGGCTGCAACCCTGCTTACTCAAAATCTATTCACACATGGTTACGTTTTGGGGAAATTAT
GAGGGGATCTCTCAGCGTTAAGGGATTTTGGTCATGCATTCTAGGTACTAAAACAATTCATCCAGTAAAA
TATAATATTTTATTTTCTCCCAATCAGGCTTGATCCCCAGTAAGTCAAAAAATAGCTCGACATACTGTTC
TTCCCCGATATCCTCCCTGATCGACCGGACGCAGAAGGCAATGTCATACCACTTGTCCGCCCTGCCGCTT
CTCCCAAGATCAATAAAGCCACTTACTTTGCCATCTTTCACAAAGATGTTGCTGTCTCCCAGGTCGCCGT
GGGAAAAGACAAGTTCCTCTTCGGGCTTTTCCGTCTTTAAAAAATCATACAGCTCGCGCGGATCTTTAAA
TGGAGTGTCTTCTTCCCAGTTTTCGCAATCCACATCGGCCAGATCGTTATTCAGTAAGTAATCCAATTCG
GCTAAGCGGCTGTCTAAGCTATTCGTATAGGGACAATCCGATATGTCGATGGAGTGAAAGAGCCTGATGC
ACTCCGCATACAGCTCGATAATCTTTTCAGGGCTTTGTTCATCTTCATACTCTTCCGAGCAAAGGACGCC
ATCGGCCTCACTCATGAGCAGATTGCTCCAGCCATCATGCCGTTCAAAGTGCAGGACCTTTGGAACAGGC
AGCTTTCCTTCCAGCCATAGCATCATGTCCTTTTCCCGTTCCACATCATAGGTGGTCCCTTTATACCGGC
TGTCCGTCATTTTTAAATATAGGTTTTCATTTTCTCCCACCAGCTTATATACCTTAGCAGGAGACATTCC
TTCCGTATCTTTTACGCAGCGGTATTTTTCGATCAGTTTTTTCAATTCCGGTGATATTCTCATTTTAGCC
ATTTATTATTTCCTTCCTCTTTTCTACAGTATTTAAAGATACCCCAAGAAGCTAATTATAACAAGACGAA
CTCCAATTCACTGTTCCTTGCATTCTAAAACCTTAAATACCAGAAAACAGCTTTTTCAAAGTTGTTTTCA
AAGTTGGCGTATAACATAGTATCGACGGAGCCGATTTTGAAACCGCGGTGATCACAGGCAGCAACGCTCT
GTCATCGTTACAATCAACATGCTACCCTCCGCGAGATCATCCGTGTTTCAAACCCGGCAGCTTAGTTGCC
GTTCTTCCGAATAGCATCGGTAACATGAGCAAAGTCTGCCGCCTTACAACGGCTCTCCCGCTGACGCCGT
CCCGGACTGATGGGCTGCCTGTATCGAGTGGTGATTTTGTGCCGAGCTGCCGGTCGGGGAGCTGTTGGCT
GGCTGGTGGCAGGATATATTGTGGTGTAAACAAATTGACGCTTAGACAACTTAATAACACATTGCGGACG
TTTTTAATGTACTGAATTAACGCCGAATTAATTCCTAGGCCACCATGTTGGGCCCGGCGCGCCAAGCTTG
CATGCCTGCAGGTCAACATGGTGGAGCACGACACTCTCGTCTACTCCAAGAATATCAAAGATACAGTCTC
AGAAGACCAGAGGGCTATTGAGACTTTTCAACAAAGGGTAATATCGGGAAACCTCCTCGGATTCCATTGC
CCAGCTATCTGTCACTTCATCGAAAGGACAGTAGAAAAGGAAGATGGCTTCTACAAATGCCATCATTGCG
ATAAAGGAAAGGCTATCGTTCAAGATGCCTCTACCGACAGTGGTCCCAAAGATGGACCCCCACCCACGAG
GAACATCGTGGAAAAAGAAGACGTTCCAACCACGTCTTCAAAGCAAGTGGATTGATGTGATGGTCAACAT
GGTGGAGCACGACACTCTCGTCTACTCCAAGAATATCAAAGATACAGTCTCAGAAGACCAGAGGGCTAT
